>Addgene plasmid #140241 | pLVX-BSD-tet-mEGFP-MIB1 | addgene full sequence | sequence record 299990 | Addgene NGS Result
CGATATGTCGAGTTTACTCCCTATCAGTGATAGAGAACGTATGTCGAGTTTACTCCCTATCAGTGATAGA
GAACGATGTCGAGTTTACTCCCTATCAGTGATAGAGAACGTATGTCGAGTTTACTCCCTATCAGTGATAG
AGAACGTATGTCGAGTTTACTCCCTATCAGTGATAGAGAACGTATGTCGAGTTTATCCCTATCAGTGATA
GAGAACGTATGTCGAGTTTACTCCCTATCAGTGATAGAGAACGTATGTCGAGGTAGGCGTGTACGGTGGG
AGGCCTATATAAGCAGAGCTCGTTTAGTGAACCGTCAGATCGCCTGGAGAATTGGCTAGCAGAATTCTTA
GTGAACGTCAGATCCGCTAGCGCTACCGGTCGCCACCATGGTGAGCAAGGGCGAGGAGCTGTTCACCGGG
GTGGTGCCCATCCTGGTCGAGCTGGACGGCGACGTAAACGGCCACAAGTTCAGCGTGTCCGGCGAGGGCG
AGGGCGATGCCACCTACGGCAAGCTGACCCTGAAGTTCATCTGCACCACCGGCAAGCTGCCCGTGCCCTG
GCCCACCCTCGTGACCACCCTGACCTACGGCGTGCAGTGCTTCAGCCGCTACCCCGACCACATGAAGCAG
CACGACTTCTTCAAGTCCGCCATGCCCGAAGGCTACGTCCAGGAGCGCACCATCTTCTTCAAGGACGACG
GCAACTACAAGACCCGCGCCGAGGTGAAGTTCGAGGGCGACACCCTGGTGAACCGCATCGAGCTGAAGGG
CATCGACTTCAAGGAGGACGGCAACATCCTGGGGCACAAGCTGGAGTACAACTACAACAGCCACAACGTC
TATATCATGGCCGACAAGCAGAAGAACGGCATCAAGGTGAACTTCAAGATCCGCCACAACATCGAGGACG
GCAGCGTGCAGCTCGCCGACCACTACCAGCAGAACACCCCCATCGGCGACGGCCCCGTGCTGCTGCCCGA
CAACCACTACCTGAGCACCCAGTCCAAGCTGAGCAAAGACCCCAACGAGAAGCGCGATCACATGGTCCTG
CTGGAGTTCGTGACCGCCGCCGGGATCACTCTCGGCATGGACGAGCTGTACAAGTCCGGACTCAGATCTC
GAGCTATGAGTAACTCCCGGAATAACCGGGTGATGGTGGAAGGGGTAGGGGCAAGAGTTGTCAGAGGCCC
GGACTGGAAGTGGGGGAAGCAGGACGGCGGCGAGGGCCATGTGGGCACCGTCCGGAGCTTCGAGAGCCCC
GAGGAGGTGGTGGTAGTGTGGGACAACGGCACAGCTGCCAACTACCGCTGCTCCGGGGCTTACGACCTCC
GCATCCTGGACAGCGCGCCCACCGGCATCAAGCATGATGGAACCATGTGTGATACCTGCCGCCAGCAACC
AATCATTGGCATTCGATGGAAGTGTGCAGAGTGTACAAATTATGATTTGTGCACAGTGTGTTATCATGGA
GATAAACATCATTTAAGACATCGCTTTTACCGAATTACTACACCGGGAAGTGAGAGGGTTCTGTTAGAGT
CTCGTAGGAAATCTAAGAAGATTACAGCCAGAGGAATCTTTGCAGGTGCCAGAGTGGTGCGAGGAGTGGA
CTGGCAGTGGGAAGATCAAGATGGAGGAAATGGACGTAGGGGAAAGGTAACAGAAATCCAGGACTGGAGT
GCATCAAGCCCACATAGCGCAGCATATGTCCTCTGGGATAATGGTGCTAAGAACCTTTACAGAGTTGGCT
TTGAGGGCATGTCTGATCTGAAATGTGTCCAGGATGCCAAGGGAGGTTCTTTCTACAGAGATCACTGCCC
TGTGCTAGGTGAGCAGAATGGCAACAGGAATCCTGGTGGATTGCAGATTGGTGACCTGGTAAATATAGAT
CTCGACCTCGAAATTGTACAGTCTTTGCAGCATGGTCATGGAGGATGGACTGATGGAATGTTTGAGACTT
TAACTACAACTGGAACTGTTTGTGGCATTGATGAAGATCATGACATTGTAGTACAGTATCCAAGTGGCAA
TAGGTGGACCTTCAATCCTGCTGTTCTCACTAAAGCGAACATTGTCCGAAGTGGAGATGCTGCTCAGGGT
GCAGAAGGAGGCACCTCGCAGTTTCAAGTGGGTGATCTTGTACAAGTTTGTTATGACCTGGAACGAATTA
AACTTCTACAAAGAGGACATGGAGAATGGGCTGAAGCGATGCTTCCAACTTTAGGTAAAGTTGGCCGAGT
ACAACAGATTTATTCAGACAGTGATTTAAAGGTGGAAGTTTGTGGAACATCTTGGACATACAATCCAGCA
GCAGTTTCCAAGGTGGCATCTGCAGGATCAGCCATTAGCAATGCATCTGGTGAAAGACTCTCACAACTCC
TGAAGAAATTATTTGAAACCCAAGAATCTGGTGACCTCAATGAAGAATTAGTTAAGGCTGCTGCCAATGG
AGATGTTGCTAAAGTGGAAGATTTGCTTAAAAGACCAGATGTGGATGTAAATGGGCAATGTGCTGGCCAC
ACAGCTATGCAAGCTGCTAGTCAGAATGGACATGTTGACATTTTGAAGTTACTTTTGAAGCAAAACGTGG
ATGTCGAAGCAGAGGATAAAGATGGTGATAGAGCAGTTCACCATGCAGCTTTTGGAGATGAAGGCGCTGT
TATAGAAGTACTACATCGAGGTAGTGCTGATTTGAATGCTCGAAACAAGCGCCGACAGACACCACTTCAT
ATTGCTGTCAATAAAGGTCATCTTCAAGTTGTGAAGACTTTATTGGACTTTGGCTGTCATCCCAGTCTCC
AGGATTCTGAAGGTGATACCCCTCTTCATGATGCAATAAGTAAGAAACGTGATGATATCCTAGCAGTTCT
TTTGGAAGCTGGAGCAGATGTTACCATCACAAACAATAATGGATTTAATGCTCTGCATCATGCTGCACTA
AGGGGAAATCCCAGTGCAATGCGTGTTTTACTATCTAAATTACCAAGACCATGGATTGTGGATGAGAAGA
AAGATGATGGTTATACTGCCTTACATCTGGCTGCCCTTAATAATCACGTAGAAGTGGCTGAACTGTTGGT
ACATCAGGGTAATGCAAACCTGGATATCCAGAATGTGAACCAACAAACTGCCCTACACCTTGCTGTTGAA
CGACAGCATACCCAGATTGTTAGGCTTTTGGTCCGTGCAGGTGCCAAGCTTGATATTCAGGATAAGGATG
GGGATACTCCTTTGCATGAAGCTCTAAGGCATCACACTTTGTCTCAGCTACGTCAGCTCCAAGATATGCA
AGATGTGGGGAAGGTGGATGCTGCCTGGGAGCCATCCAAAAACACGTTAATAATGGGACTTGGTACCCAG
GGGGCAGAGAAGAAGAGTGCAGCATCTATTGCCTGTTTCTTGGCAGCCAATGGTGCTGACCTGAGCATTC
GAAATAAGAAGGGTCAATCGCCACTTGATCTCTGTCCTGATCCGAATCTCTGCAAAGCACTGGCAAAGTG
TCATAAGGAAAAAGTCAGTGGTCAAGTGGGTTCTCGGAGTCCTTCTATGATTAGTAATGATTCTGAAACC
TTAGAAGAGTGTATGGTGTGCTCAGATATGAAGAGAGATACTCTTTTTGGTCCATGTGGACATATTGCTA
CCTGTTCTTTATGTTCTCCACGTGTCAAGAAATGCCTCATCTGTAAAGAACAGGTTCAATCCAGGACAAA
GATTGAAGAATGTGTGGTATGCTCTGACAAGAAAGCAGCTGTTCTTTTTCAACCCTGTGGCCACATGTGT
GCTTGTGAGAACTGTGCTAACCTGATGAAAAAGTGTGTGCAGTGTCGAGCAGTAGTTGAACGAAGAGTGC
CTTTCATTATGTGCTGTGGAGGGAAAAGTTCAGAAGATGCCACTGATGATATCTCAAGTGGGAATATTCC
AGTATTACAAAAGGACAAGGATAATACCAATGTCAATGCAGATGTGCAAAAGTTGCAGCAACAGTTACAA
GACATTAAAGAGCAGACAATGTGCCCTGTGTGTCTAGATCGTCTGAAGAATATGATTTTCCTTTGTGGTC
ACGGAACCTGTCAACTCTGTGGAGACCGCATGAGTGAATGTCCTATCTGTCGCAAGGCTATTGAACGAAG
GATTCTTTTGTATTAAAGTAAAGAAAGGGCGGGATCCTTGAAAGGAGTGGGAATTGGCTCCGGTGCCCGT
CAGTGGGCAGAGCGCACATCGCCCACAGTCCCCGAGAAGTTGGGGGGAGGGGTCGGCAATTGATCCGGTG
CCTAGAGAAGGTGGCGCGGGGTAAACTGGGAAAGTGATGTCGTGTACTGGCTCCGCCTTTTTCCCGAGGG
TGGGGGAGAACCGTATATAAGTGCAGTAGTCGCCGTGAACGTTCTTTTTCGCAACGGGTTTGCCGCCAGA
ACACAGGACCGGTTCTACGTACGACCATGGCCAAGCCTTTGTCTCAAGAAGAATCCACCCTCATTGAAAG
AGCAACGGCTACAATCAACAGCATCCCCATCTCTGAAGACTACAGCGTCGCCAGCGCAGCTCTCTCTAGC
GACGGCCGCATCTTCACTGGTGTCAATGTATATCATTTTACTGGGGGACCTTGTGCAGAACTCGTGGTGC
TGGGCACTGCTGCTGCTGCGGCAGCTGGCAACCTGACTTGTATCGTCGCGATCGGAAATGAGAACAGGGG
CATCTTGAGCCCCTGCGGACGGTGCCGACAGGTGCTTCTCGATCTGCATCCTGGGATCAAAGCCATAGTG
AAGGACAGTGATGGACAGCCGACGGCAGTTGGGATTCGTGAATTGCTGCCCTCTGGTTATGTGTGGGAGG
GCATGCATAGCCGCGGCAGCGGCGCTACTAACTTCAGCCTGCTGAAGCAGGCTGGAGACGTGGAGGAGAA
CCCTGGACCTATGTCTAGACTGGACAAGAGCAAAGTCATAAACGGAGCTCTGGAATTACTCAATGGTGTC
GGTATCGAAGGCCTGACGACAAGGAAACTCGCTCAAAAGCTGGGAGTTGAGCAGCCTACCCTGTACTGGC
ACGTGAAGAACAAGCGGGCCCTGCTCGATGCCCTGCCAATCGAGATGCTGGACAGGCATCATACCCACTT
CTGCCCCCTGGAAGGCGAGTCATGGCAAGACTTTCTGCGGAACAACGCCAAGTCATACCGCTGTGCTCTC
CTCTCACATCGCGACGGGGCTAAAGTGCATCTCGGCACCCGCCCAACAGAGAAACAGTACGAAACCCTGG
AAAATCAGCTCGCGTTCCTGTGTCAGCAAGGCTTCTCCCTGGAGAACGCACTGTACGCTCTGTCCGCCGT
GGGCCACTTTACACTGGGCTGCGTATTGGAGGAACAGGAGCATCAAGTAGCAAAAGAGGAAAGAGAGACA
CCTACCACCGATTCTATGCCCCCACTTCTGAGACAAGCAATTGAGCTGTTCGACCGGCAGGGAGCCGAAC
CTGCCTTCCTTTTCGGCCTGGAACTAATCATATGTGGCCTGGAGAAACAGCTAAAGTGCGAAAGCGGCGG
GCCGACCGACGCCCTTGACGATTTTGACTTAGACATGCTCCCAGCCGATGCCCTTGACGACTTTGACCTT
GATATGCTGCCTGCTGACGCTCTTGACGATTTTGACCTTGACATGCTCCCCGGGTAACTAAGTAAGGATC
GATCCAAGATATCAATCAACCTCTGGATTACAAAATTTGTGAAAGATTGACTGGTATTCTTAACTATGTT
GCTCCTTTTACGCTATGTGGATACGCTGCTTTAATGCCTTTGTATCATGCTATTGCTTCCCGTATGGCTT
TCATTTTCTCCTCCTTGTATAAATCCTGGTTGCTGTCTCTTTATGAGGAGTTGTGGCCCGTTGTCAGGCA
ACGTGGCGTGGTGTGCACTGTGTTTGCTGACGCAACCCCCACTGGTTGGGGCATTGCCACCACCTGTCAG
CTCCTTTCCGGGACTTTCGCTTTCCCCCTCCCTATTGCCACGGCGGAACTCATCGCCGCCTGCCTTGCCC
GCTGCTGGACAGGGGCTCGGCTGTTGGGCACTGACAATTCCGTGGTGTTGTCGGGGAAGCTGACGTCCTT
TCCATGGCTGCTCGCCTGTGTTGCCACCTGGATTCTGCGCGGGACGTCCTTCTGCTACGTCCCTTCGGCC
CTCAATCCAGCGGACCTTCCTTCCCGCGGCCTGCTGCCGGCTCTGCGGCCTCTTCCGCGTCTTCGCCTTC
GCCCTCAGACGAGTCGGATCTCCCTTTGGGCCGCCTCCCCGCCTGTTTCGCCTCGGCGTCCGGACTAGAG
GTACCTTTAAGACCAATGACTTACAAGGCAGCTGTAGATCTTAGCCACTTTTTAAAAGAAAAGAGGGGAC
TGGAAGGGCTAATTCACTCCCAACGAAGACAAGATATCCTTGATCTGTGGATCTACCACACACAAGGCTA
CTTCCCTGATTAGCAGAACTACACACCAGGGCCAGGGGTCAGATATCCACTGACCTTTGGATGGTGCTAC
AAGCTAGTACCAGTTGAGCCAGATAAGGTAGAAGAGGCCAATAAAGGAGAGAACACCAGCTTGTTACACC
CTGTGAGCCTGCATGGGATGGATGACCCGGAGAGAGAAGTGTTAGAGTGGAGGTTTGACAGCCGCCTAGC
ATTTCATCACGTGGCCCGAGAGCTGCATCCGGAGTACTTCAAGAACTGCTGATATCGAGCTTGCTACAAG
GGACTTTCCGCTGGGGACTTTCCAGGGAGGCGTGGCCTGGGCGGGACTGGGGAGTGGCGAGCCCTCAGAT
CCTGCATATAAGCAGCTGCTTTTTGCCTGTACTGGGTCTCTCTGGTTAGACCAGATCTGAGCCTGGGAGC
TCTCTGGCTAACTAGGGAACCCACTGCTTAAGCCTCAATAAAGCTTGCCTTGAGTGCTTCAAGTAGTGTG
TGCCCGTCTGTTGTGTGACTCTGGTAACTAGAGATCCCTCAGACCCTTTTAGTCAGTGTGGAAAATCTCT
AGCAGTAGTAGTTCATGTCATCTTATTATTCAGTATTTATAACTTGCAAAGAAATGAATATCAGAGAGTG
AGAGGCCTTGACATTGCTAGCGTTTACCGTCGACCTCTAGCTAGAGCTTGGCGTAATCATGGTCATAGCT
GTTTCCTGTGTGAAATTGTTATCCGCTCACAATTCCACACAACATACGAGCCGGAAGCATAAAGTGTAAA
GCCTGGGGTGCCTAATGAGTGAGCTAACTCACATTAATTGCGTTGCGCTCACTGCCCGCTTTCCAGTCGG
GAAACCTGTCGTGCCAGCTGCATTAATGAATCGGCCAACGCGCGGGGAGAGGCGGTTTGCGTATTGGGCG
CTCTTCCGCTTCCTCGCTCACTGACTCGCTGCGCTCGGTCGTTCGGCTGCGGCGAGCGGTATCAGCTCAC
TCAAAGGCGGTAATACGGTTATCCACAGAATCAGGGGATAACGCAGGAAAGAACATGTGAGCAAAAGGCC
AGCAAAAGGCCAGGAACCGTAAAAAGGCCGCGTTGCTGGCGTTTTTCCATAGGCTCCGCCCCCCTGACGA
GCATCACAAAAATCGACGCTCAAGTCAGAGGTGGCGAAACCCGACAGGACTATAAAGATACCAGGCGTTT
CCCCCTGGAAGCTCCCTCGTGCGCTCTCCTGTTCCGACCCTGCCGCTTACCGGATACCTGTCCGCCTTTC
TCCCTTCGGGAAGCGTGGCGCTTTCTCATAGCTCACGCTGTAGGTATCTCAGTTCGGTGTAGGTCGTTCG
CTCCAAGCTGGGCTGTGTGCACGAACCCCCCGTTCAGCCCGACCGCTGCGCCTTATCCGGTAACTATCGT
CTTGAGTCCAACCCGGTAAGACACGACTTATCGCCACTGGCAGCAGCCACTGGTAACAGGATTAGCAGAG
CGAGGTATGTAGGCGGTGCTACAGAGTTCTTGAAGTGGTGGCCTAACTACGGCTACACTAGAAGAACAGT
ATTTGGTATCTGCGCTCTGCTGAAGCCAGTTACCTTCGGAAAAAGAGTTGGTAGCTCTTGATCCGGCAAA
CAAACCACCGCTGGTAGCGGTGGTTTTTTTGTTTGCAAGCAGCAGATTACGCGCAGAAAAAAAGGATCTC
AAGAAGATCCTTTGATCTTTTCTACGGGGTCTGACGCTCAGTGGAACGAAAACTCACGTTAAGGGATTTT
GGTCATGAGATTATCAAAAAGGATCTTCACCTAGATCCTTTTAAATTAAAAATGAAGTTTTAAATCAATC
TAAAGTATATATGAGTAAACTTGGTCTGACAGTTACCAATGCTTAATCAGTGAGGCACCTATCTCAGCGA
TCTGTCTATTTCGTTCATCCATAGTTGCCTGACTCCCCGTCGTGTAGATAACTACGATACGGGAGGGCTT
ACCATCTGGCCCCAGTGCTGCAATGATACCGCGAGACCCACGCTCACCGGCTCCAGATTTATCAGCAATA
AACCAGCCAGCCGGAAGGGCCGAGCGCAGAAGTGGTCCTGCAACTTTATCCGCCTCCATCCAGTCTATTA
ATTGTTGCCGGGAAGCTAGAGTAAGTAGTTCGCCAGTTAATAGTTTGCGCAACGTTGTTGCCATTGCTAC
AGGCATCGTGGTGTCACGCTCGTCGTTTGGTATGGCTTCATTCAGCTCCGGTTCCCAACGATCAAGGCGA
GTTACATGATCCCCCATGTTGTGCAAAAAAGCGGTTAGCTCCTTCGGTCCTCCGATCGTTGTCAGAAGTA
AGTTGGCCGCAGTGTTATCACTCATGGTTATGGCAGCACTGCATAATTCTCTTACTGTCATGCCATCCGT
AAGATGCTTTTCTGTGACTGGTGAGTACTCAACCAAGTCATTCTGAGAATAGTGTATGCGGCGACCGAGT
TGCTCTTGCCCGGCGTCAATACGGGATAATACCGCGCCACATAGCAGAACTTTAAAAGTGCTCATCATTG
GAAAACGTTCTTCGGGGCGAAAACTCTCAAGGATCTTACCGCTGTTGAGATCCAGTTCGATGTAACCCAC
TCGTGCACCCAACTGATCTTCAGCATCTTTTACTTTCACCAGCGTTTCTGGGTGAGCAAAAACAGGAAGG
CAAAATGCCGCAAAAAAGGGAATAAGGGCGACACGGAAATGTTGAATACTCATACTCTTCCTTTTTCAAT
ATTATTGAAGCATTTATCAGGGTTATTGTCTCATGAGCGGATACATATTTGAATGTATTTAGAAAAATAA
ACAAATAGGGGTTCCGCGCACATTTCCCCGAAAAGTGCCACCTGACGTCGACGGATCGGGAGATCAACTT
GTTTATTGCAGCTTATAATGGTTACAAATAAAGCAATAGCATCACAAATTTCACAAATAAAGCATTTTTT
TCACTGCATTCTAGTTGTGGTTTGTCCAAACTCATCAATGTATCTTATCATGTCTGGATCAACTGGATAA
CTCAAGCTAACCAAAATCATCCCAAACTTCCCACCCCATACCCTATTACCACTGCCAATTACCTGTGGTT
TCATTTACTCTAAACCTGTGATTCCTCTGAATTATTTTCATTTTAAAGAAATTGTATTTGTTAAATATGT
ACTACAAACTTAGTAGTTGGAAGGGCTAATTCACTCCCAAAGAAGACAAGATATCCTTGATCTGTGGATC
TACCACACACAAGGCTACTTCCCTGATTAGCAGAACTACACACCAGGGCCAGGGGTCAGATATCCACTGA
CCTTTGGATGGTGCTACAAGCTAGTACCAGTTGAGCCAGATAAGGTAGAAGAGGCCAATAAAGGAGAGAA
CACCAGCTTGTTACACCCTGTGAGCCTGCATGGGATGGATGACCCGGAGAGAGAAGTGTTAGAGTGGAGG
TTTGACAGCCGCCTAGCATTTCATCACGTGGCCCGAGAGCTGCATCCGGAGTACTTCAAGAACTGCTGAT
ATCGAGCTTGCTACAAGGGACTTTCCGCTGGGGACTTTCCAGGGAGGCGTGGCCTGGGCGGGACTGGGGA
GTGGCGAGCCCTCAGATCCTGCATATAAGCAGCTGCTTTTTGCCTGTACTGGGTCTCTCTGGTTAGACCA
GATCTGAGCCTGGGAGCTCTCTGGCTAACTAGGGAACCCACTGCTTAAGCCTCAATAAAGCTTGCCTTGA
GTGCTTCAAGTAGTGTGTGCCCGTCTGTTGTGTGACTCTGGTAACTAGAGATCCCTCAGACCCTTTTAGT
CAGTGTGGAAAATCTCTAGCAGTGGCGCCCGAACAGGGACTTGAAAGCGAAAGGGAAACCAGAGGAGCTC
TCTCGACGCAGGACTCGGCTTGCTGAAGCGCGCACGGCAAGAGGCGAGGGGCGGCGACTGGTGAGTACGC
CAAAAATTTTGACTAGCGGAGGCTAGAAGGAGAGAGATGGGTGCGAGAGCGTCAGTATTAAGCGGGGGAG
AATTAGATCGCGATGGGAAAAAATTCGGTTAAGGCCAGGGGGAAAGAAAAAATATAAATTAAAACATATA
GTATGGGCAAGCAGGGAGCTAGAACGATTCGCAGTTAATCCTGGCCTGTTAGAAACATCAGAAGGCTGTA
GACAAATACTGGGACAGCTACAACCATCCCTTCAGACAGGATCAGAAGAACTTAGATCATTATATAATAC
AGTAGCAACCCTCTATTGTGTGCATCAAAGGATAGAGATAAAAGACACCAAGGAAGCTTTAGACAAGATA
GAGGAAGAGCAAAACAAAAGTAAGACCACCGCACAGCAAGCGGCCGGCCGCTGATCTTCAGACCTGGAGG
AGGAGATATGAGGGACAATTGGAGAAGTGAATTATATAAATATAAAGTAGTAAAAATTGAACCATTAGGA
GTAGCACCCACCAAGGCAAAGAGAAGAGTGGTGCAGAGAGAAAAAAGAGCAGTGGGAATAGGAGCTTTGT
TCCTTGGGTTCTTGGGAGCAGCAGGAAGCACTATGGGCGCAGCGTCAATGACGCTGACGGTACAGGCCAG
ACAATTATTGTCTGGTATAGTGCAGCAGCAGAACAATTTGCTGAGGGCTATTGAGGCGCAACAGCATCTG
TTGCAACTCACAGTCTGGGGCATCAAGCAGCTCCAGGCAAGAATCCTGGCTGTGGAAAGATACCTAAAGG
ATCAACAGCTCCTGGGGATTTGGGGTTGCTCTGGAAAACTCATTTGCACCACTGCTGTGCCTTGGAATGC
TAGTTGGAGTAATAAATCTCTGGAACAGATTTGGAATCACACGACCTGGATGGAGTGGGACAGAGAAATT
AACAATTACACAAGCTTAATACACTCCTTAATTGAAGAATCGCAAAACCAGCAAGAAAAGAATGAACAAG
AATTATTGGAATTAGATAAATGGGCAAGTTTGTGGAATTGGTTTAACATAACAAATTGGCTGTGGTATAT
AAAATTATTCATAATGATAGTAGGAGGCTTGGTAGGTTTAAGAATAGTTTTTGCTGTACTTTCTATAGTG
AATAGAGTTAGGCAGGGATATTCACCATTATCGTTTCAGACCCACCTCCCAACCCCGAGGGGACCCGACA
GGCCCGAAGGAATAGAAGAAGAAGGTGGAGAGAGAGACAGAGACAGATCCATTCGATTAGTGAACGGATC
TCGACGGTATCGCCTTTAAAAGAAAAGGGGGGATTGGGGGGTACAGTGCAGGGGAAAGAATAGTAGACAT
AATAGCAACAGACATACAAACTAAAGAATTACAAAAACAAATTACAAAAATTCAAAATTTTCGGGTTTAT
TACAGGGACAGCAGAGATCCAGTTTAT
Features (pLannotate 1.2.2; 26 found; start..end, strand, type, name):
     10..324     +  promoter       tight TRE promoter: Tet-responsive promoter PTight, consisting of seven tet operator sequences followed by the minimal CMV promoter
    388..1104    +  CDS            mEGFP: mEGFP is a basic (constitutively fluorescent) green fluorescent protein published in 2002, derived from Aequorea victoria. It has moderate acid sensitivity.
   1105..1125    +  misc_feature   MCS (fragment): multiple cloning site
   1126..4143    +  CDS            MIB1: MIB1_HUMAN - Also known as DIP1, KIAA1323, ZZANK2. Experimental evidence at protein level: Swiss-Prot protein existence level 1. E3 ubiquitin-protein ligase that mediates ubiquitination of Delta receptors, which act as ligands of Notch proteins. Positively regulates the Delta-mediated Notch signaling by ubiquitinating the intracellular domain of Delta, leading to endocytosis of Delta receptors. Probably mediates ubiquitination and subsequent proteasomal degradation of DAPK1, thereby antagonizing anti-apoptotic effects of DAPK1 to promote TNF-induced apoptosis (By similarity). Involved in ubiqu
   4205..4416    +  promoter       EF-1α core promoter: core promoter for human elongation factor EF-1α
   4437..4832    +  CDS            BSD: blasticidin S deaminase; Aspergillus terreus BSD; confers resistance to blasticidin
   4911..5608    +  CDS            rtTA3 (fragment): reverse tetracycline transactivator 3 activates expression from Tet-responsive promoters in the presence of doxycycline
   5538..5648    +  CDS            VP48: 3 tandem repeats of the minimal activation domain of herpes simplex virus VP16 (Cheng et al., 2013)
   5684..6272    +  misc_feature   WPRE: woodchuck hepatitis virus posttranscriptional regulatory element
   6298..6699    +  CDS            nef (fragment): NEF_HV1BR - Experimental evidence at protein level: Swiss-Prot protein existence level 1. Extracellular Nef protein targets CD4(+) T-lymphocytes for apoptosis by interacting with CXCR4 surface receptors (PubMed:14990729). From Human immunodeficiency virus type 1 group M subtype B (isolate BRU/LAI) (HIV-1).
   6747..7004    +  LTR            5' LTR (truncated): truncated 5' long terminal repeat (LTR) from HIV-1
   7154..7176    -  protein_bind   lac operator (fragment): The lac repressor binds to the lac operator to inhibit transcription in E. coli. This inhibition can be relieved by adding lactose or isopropyl-β-D-thiogalactopyranoside (IPTG). lac repressor encoded by lacI
   7180..7210    -  promoter       lac promoter: promoter for the E. coli lac operon
   7225..7246    -  protein_bind   CAP binding site: CAP binding activates transcription in the presence of cAMP. E. coli catabolite activator protein
   7259..7351    -  CDS            lacI (fragment): lac repressor; lacI; The lac repressor binds to the lac operator to inhibit transcription in E. coli. This inhibition can be relieved by adding lactose or isopropyl-β-D-thiogalactopyranoside (IPTG).
   7534..8122    -  rep_origin     ori: high-copy-number ColE1/pMB1/pBR322/pUC origin of replication
   8293..9153    -  CDS            AmpR: β-lactamase; bla; confers resistance to ampicillin, carbenicillin, and related antibiotics
   9154..9258    -  promoter       AmpR promoter: bla
   9306..9440    +  polyA_signal   SV40 poly(A) signal: SV40 polyadenylation signal
   9607..9936    +  CDS            nef (fragment): NEF_HV1BR - Experimental evidence at protein level: Swiss-Prot protein existence level 1. Extracellular Nef protein targets CD4(+) T-lymphocytes for apoptosis by interacting with CXCR4 surface receptors (PubMed:14990729). From Human immunodeficiency virus type 1 group M subtype B (isolate BRU/LAI) (HIV-1).
   9984..10241   +  LTR            5' LTR (truncated): truncated 5' long terminal repeat (LTR) from HIV-1
  10288..10413   +  misc_feature   HIV-1 Ψ: packaging signal of human immunodeficiency virus type 1
  10397..10735   +  CDS            HIV-1 gag (fragment): gag protein from human immunodeficiency virus 1; gag
  10910..11143   +  misc_feature   RRE: The Rev response element (RRE) of HIV-1 allows for Rev-dependent mRNA export from the nucleus to the cytoplasm.
  11520..11620   +  CDS            Rev (fragment): human immunodeficiency virus 1 (HIV-1) Rev protein; rev; enhances nuclear export of unspliced and incompletely spliced viral mRNAs
  11635..11750   +  misc_feature   cPPT/CTS: central polypurine tract and central termination sequence of HIV-1 (lacking the first T)
