[The description below was written by a language model from this plasmid's Addgene catalogue record and pLannotate feature annotations shown in this document.]
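Description:
pLVX-BSD-tet-mEGFP-MIB1 is an all-in-one, tetracycline/doxycycline-inducible lentiviral expression vector of about 11.8 kb, built on the pLVX-BSD-tet backbone. In bacteria it is maintained through a high-copy ColE1/pUC-type origin and selected with ampicillin via β-lactamase. The HIV-1-derived transfer region comprises two LTR elements flanked by nef-derived sequence, the Ψ packaging signal with a partial gag segment, the Rev response element for Rev-dependent nuclear export of the genomic RNA, and a cPPT/CTS element. A WPRE upstream of the 3′ LTR enhances transcript expression. Packaging functions are not encoded on the plasmid and must be supplied in trans.

The payload is human MIB1 (Mind bomb 1), an E3 ubiquitin ligase, fused at its N terminus to monomeric EGFP through a short linker derived from a multiple cloning site. The fusion was inserted between EcoRI and BamHI sites and is driven by a tight TRE promoter, made of seven tet operators upstream of a minimal CMV promoter. Downstream, an EF-1α core promoter drives blasticidin S deaminase, followed by an rtTA3 reverse tetracycline transactivator with its VP16-derived activation domain. The annotation does not identify the element linking these two coding sequences. Because the transactivator and the selection marker travel with the responsive cassette, a single transduction followed by blasticidin selection should yield cells in which mEGFP-MIB1 is switched on by adding the inducer. The construct suits controlled expression and fluorescence imaging of MIB1 in mammalian cells, and the associated publication concerns MIB1's role in adenovirus genome release at the nuclear pore complex.
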