Addgene plasmid #140241: pLVX-BSD-tet-mEGFP-MIB1
Purpose: Lentiviral vector expressing mEGFP-tagged MIB1 upon tetracycline treatment
Depositing lab: Urs Greber. Depositing organization: University of Zurich. Publication: The E3 Ubiquitin Ligase Mind Bomb 1 Controls Adenovirus Genome Release at the Nuclear Pore Complex. Bauer M, Flatt JW, Seiler D, Cardel B, Emmenlauer M, Boucke K, Suomalainen M, Hemmi S, Greber UF. Cell Rep. 2019 Dec 17;29(12):3785-3795.e8. doi: 10.1016/j.celrep.2019.11.064. PubMed 31851912.
Backbone
  Vector backbone: pLVX-BSD-tet
  Backbone size w/o insert (bp): 8011
  Vector type: Mammalian Expression, Lentiviral
  Selectable markers: Blasticidin
Growth in bacteria
  Bacterial resistance: Ampicillin, 100 μg/mL
  Growth temperature: 37°C
  Growth strain: NEB Stable
  Copy number: High Copy
Gene/Insert
  Gene/Insert name: Tet-inducible mEGFP-MIB1
  Species: H. sapiens (human)
  Insert size (bp): 3821
  Entrez Gene: MIB1 (a.k.a. DIP-1, DIP1, LVNC7, MIB, ZZANK2, ZZZ6)
  Promoter: TRE
  Tag / fusion protein: mEGFP (N terminal on insert)
  Cloning method: Restriction Enzyme; 5′ cloning site EcoRI (not destroyed); 3′ cloning site BamHI (not destroyed)
  Sequencing primers: 5′ TATGTCGAGGTAGGCGTGTA; 3′ ctctaggcaccggatcaatt
Terms and licenses: Academic/Nonprofit Terms; Industry Terms: Not Available to Industry
How to cite: pLVX-BSD-tet-mEGFP-MIB1 was a gift from Urs Greber (Addgene plasmid # 140241 ; http://n2t.net/addgene:140241 ; RRID:Addgene_140241)
